Addgene plasmid #157594: pD649-HAsp-NEO1-COMP5AP-AviTag-9xHis
Purpose: Mammalian expression of cell-surface protein extracellular domain fused to COMP5AP-AviTag-9xHis. Protein is secreted from cells.
Depositing lab: Chris Garcia. Depositing organization: Stanford University. Publication: A Human IgSF Cell-Surface Interactome Reveals a Complex Network of Protein-Protein Interactions. Wojtowicz WM, Vielmetter J, Fernandes RA, Siepe DH, Eastman CL, Chisholm GB, Cox S, Klock H, Anderson PW, Rue SM, Miller JJ, Glaser SM, Bragstad ML, Vance J, Lam AW, Lesley SA, Zinn K, Garcia KC. Cell. 2020 Aug 20;182(4):1027-1043.e17. doi: 10.1016/j.cell.2020.07.025. PubMed 32822567.
Backbone
  Vector backbone: pD649
  Backbone size w/o insert (bp): 7153
  Vector type: Mammalian Expression
Growth in bacteria
  Bacterial resistance: Ampicillin, 100 μg/mL
  Growth temperature: 37°C
  Growth strain: DH5alpha
  Copy number: High Copy
Gene/Insert
  Gene/Insert name: NEO1
  Species: H. sapiens (human)
  Insert size (bp): 3216
  Entrez Gene: NEO1 (a.k.a. IGDCC2, NGN, NTN1R2)
  Promoter: CMV/SP6
  Tag / fusion protein: COMP5AP-AviTag-9xHis (C terminal on backbone)
  Cloning method: Restriction Enzyme; 5′ cloning site GCGGCCGC (not destroyed); 3′ cloning site GGCGCGCC (not destroyed)
  Sequencing primers: 5′ ATTTAGGTGACACTATAG; 3′ CGTCGCACTCCATCACGGTG
Resource information
  A portion of this plasmid was derived from a plasmid made by: synthesis by ThermoFisher
Terms and licenses: Academic/Nonprofit Terms; Industry Terms: Not Available to Industry
Depositor comments: Some plasmids in this collection may have an IS4-like element ISVsa5 family transposase upstream of the CMV promoter.
How to cite: pD649-HAsp-NEO1-COMP5AP-AviTag-9xHis was a gift from Chris Garcia (Addgene plasmid # 157594 ; http://n2t.net/addgene:157594 ; RRID:Addgene_157594)
