[The description below was written by a language model from this plasmid's Addgene catalogue record and pLannotate feature annotations shown in this document.]
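Description:
pD649-HAsp-NEO1-COMP5AP-AviTag-9xHis is a mammalian expression plasmid built on the pD649 backbone for producing a secreted, multimerised form of the extracellular domain of human neogenin (NEO1), a cell-surface receptor for netrins, RGM family members and BMPs. It is propagated in E. coli at high copy from a ColE1/pUC-type origin with ampicillin selection (AmpR). The feature table also shows a downstream SV40 promoter/EM7 promoter cassette driving a puromycin N-acetyltransferase gene with an SV40 poly(A) signal, which could provide selection in mammalian cells, although the catalogue entry does not list a mammalian marker. Small fragments annotated as KanR, lacZα, ble and f1 ori appear to be backbone remnants rather than functional elements.

The expression unit is driven by the CMV enhancer and promoter, followed by a fragment of CMV intron A and an SP6 promoter that permits in vitro transcription and serves as a sequencing primer site. The name indicates an HA signal peptide at the start of the open reading frame (the annotation software labels a short fragment here as an IgH signal sequence), which directs the product into the secretory pathway. The NEO1 ectodomain, cloned between NotI and AscI sites, is fused at its C terminus to the coiled-coil segment of rat cartilage oligomeric matrix protein, which assembles into pentamers, then to human placental alkaline phosphatase, an AviTag for enzymatic biotinylation and a polyhistidine tag (9xHis by name), ending at a bGH poly(A) signal. Pentamerisation increases avidity for weak binding partners, while alkaline phosphatase gives an enzymatic readout, matching its use in a human IgSF cell-surface interactome screen. The depositor notes that some plasmids in this collection may carry an IS4-like transposase insertion upstream of the CMV promoter. None is annotated here.
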