Features (pLannotate 1.2.2; 24 found; start..end, strand, type, name):
    119..143     -  CDS            KanR (fragment): aminoglycoside phosphotransferase; aph(3')-Ia; confers resistance to kanamycin
    254..842     +  rep_origin     ori: high-copy-number ColE1/pMB1/pBR322/pUC origin of replication
   1067..1084    +  terminator     rrnB T2 terminator (fragment): transcription terminator T2 from the E. coli rrnB gene
   1109..1128    -  CDS            lacZα (fragment): LacZα fragment of β-galactosidase; lacZ fragment
   1584..1600    +  protein_bind   lac operator: The lac repressor binds to the lac operator to inhibit transcription in E. coli. This inhibition can be relieved by adding lactose or isopropyl-β-D-thiogalactopyranoside (IPTG). lac repressor encoded by lacI
   1843..2146    +  enhancer       CMV enhancer: human cytomegalovirus immediate early enhancer
   2147..2350    +  promoter       CMV promoter: human cytomegalovirus (CMV) immediate early promoter
   2486..2529    +  intron         CMV intron (fragment): modified intron A from human cytomegalovirus
   2581..2599    +  promoter       SP6 promoter: promoter for bacteriophage SP6 RNA polymerase
   2603..2640    +  CDS            IgH signal sequence (fragment): signal sequence from the mouse immunoglobulin heavy chain variable region
   2716..5964    +  CDS            NEO1 (fragment): NEO1_HUMAN - Also known as IGDCC2, NGN. Experimental evidence at protein level: Swiss-Prot protein existence level 1. Multi-functional cell surface receptor regulating cell adhesion in many diverse developmental processes, including neural tube and mammary gland formation, myogenesis and angiogenesis. Receptor for members of the BMP, netrin, and repulsive guidance molecule (RGM) families. Netrin-Neogenin interactions result in a chemoattractive axon guidance response and cell-cell adhesion, the interaction between NEO1/Neogenin and RGMa and RGMb induces a chemorepulsive response. From Homo sap
   6061..6240    +  CDS            Comp (fragment): COMP_RAT - Experimental evidence at protein level: Swiss-Prot protein existence level 1. May play a role in the structural integrity of cartilage via its interaction with other extracellular matrix proteins such as the collagens and fibronectin. Can mediate the interaction of chondrocytes with the cartilage extracellular matrix through interaction with cell surface integrin receptors. Could play a role in the pathogenesis of osteoarthritis. Potent suppressor of apoptosis in both primary chondrocytes and transformed cells. Suppresses apoptosis by blocking the activation of caspase-3 and by indu
   6228..7680    +  CDS            SEAP (fragment): secreted alkaline phosphatase from human placenta The natural enzyme has a C-terminal transmembrane sequence that is replaced by a GPI anchor.
   7705..7746    +  CDS            AviTag™ (fragment): peptide tag that allows for enzymatic biotinylation
   7750..7773    +  CDS            8xHis: 8xHis affinity tag
   7919..8030    +  polyA_signal   bGH poly(A) signal: bovine growth hormone polyadenylation signal
   8031..8139    +  rep_origin     f1 ori (fragment): f1 bacteriophage origin of replication; arrow indicates direction of (+) strand synthesis
   8153..8482    +  promoter       SV40 promoter: SV40 enhancer and early promoter
   8530..8577    +  promoter       EM7 promoter: synthetic bacterial promoter&nbsp
   8596..9195    +  CDS            PuroR (fragment): puromycin N-acetyltransferase; pac from Streptomyces; confers resistance to puromycin
   9205..9330    +  CDS            ble (fragment): BLE_KLEPN - Experimental evidence at protein level: Swiss-Prot protein existence level 1. Binding protein with a strong affinity to the bleomycin family of antibiotics. Binds to CL990; an antimitotic-antibiotic compound. From Klebsiella pneumoniae.
   9325..9446    +  polyA_signal   SV40 poly(A) signal: SV40 polyadenylation signal
   9499..10359   -  CDS            AmpR: β-lactamase; bla; confers resistance to ampicillin, carbenicillin, and related antibiotics
  10362..89      -  promoter       AmpR promoter (fragment) (across the origin): bla
>Addgene plasmid #157594 | pD649-HAsp-NEO1-COMP5AP-AviTag-9xHis | addgene full sequence | sequence record 475923 | Addgene NGS Result
TTTCAATATTATTGAAGCATTTATCAGGGTTATTGTCTCATGAGCGGATACATATTTGAATGTATTTAGA
AAAATAAACAAATAGGGGTCAGTGTTACAACCAATTAACCAATTCTGAACATTATCGCGAGCCCATTTAT
ACCTGAATATGGCTCATAACACCCCTTGCTCATGACCAAAATCCCTTAACGTGAGTTACGCGCGCGTCGT
TCCACTGAGCGTCAGACCCCGTAGAAAAGATCAAAGGATCTTCTTGAGATCCTTTTTTTCTGCGCGTAAT
CTGCTGCTTGCAAACAAAAAAACCACCGCTACCAGCGGTGGTTTGTTTGCCGGATCAAGAGCTACCAACT
CTTTTTCCGAAGGTAACTGGCTTCAGCAGAGCGCAGATACCAAATACTGTTCTTCTAGTGTAGCCGTAGT
TAGCCCACCACTTCAAGAACTCTGTAGCACCGCCTACATACCTCGCTCTGCTAATCCTGTTACCAGTGGC
TGCTGCCAGTGGCGATAAGTCGTGTCTTACCGGGTTGGACTCAAGACGATAGTTACCGGATAAGGCGCAG
CGGTCGGGCTGAACGGGGGGTTCGTGCACACAGCCCAGCTTGGAGCGAACGACCTACACCGAACTGAGAT
ACCTACAGCGTGAGCTATGAGAAAGCGCCACGCTTCCCGAAGGGAGAAAGGCGGACAGGTATCCGGTAAG
CGGCAGGGTCGGAACAGGAGAGCGCACGAGGGAGCTTCCAGGGGGAAACGCCTGGTATCTTTATAGTCCT
GTCGGGTTTCGCCACCTCTGACTTGAGCGTCGATTTTTGTGATGCTCGTCAGGGGGGCGGAGCCTATGGA
AAAACGCCAGCAACGCGGCCTTTTTACGGTTCCTGGCCTTTTGCTGGCCTTTTGCTCACATGTTCTTTCC
TGCGTTATCCCCTGATTCTGTGGATAACCGTATTACCGCCTTTGAGTGAGCTGATACCGCTCGCCGCAGC
CGAACGACCGAGCGCAGCGAGTCAGTGAGCGAGGAAGCGGAAGGCGAGAGTAGGGAACTGCCAGGCATCA
AACTAAGCAGAAGGCCCCTGACGGATGGCCTTTTTGCGTTTCTACAAACTCTTTCTGTGTTGTAAAACGA
CGGCCAGTCTTAAGCTCGGGCCCCCTGGGCGGTTCTGATAACGAGTAATCGTTAATCCGCAAATAACGTA
AAAACCCGCTTCGGCGGGTTTTTTTATGGGGGGAGTTTAGGGAAAGAGCATTTGTCAGAATATTTAAGGG
CGCCTGTCACTTTGCTTGATATATGAGAATTATTTAACCTTATAAATGAGAAAAAAGCAACGCACTTTAA
ATAAGATACGTTGCTTTTTCGATTGATGAACACCTATAATTAAACTATTCATCTATTATTTATGATTTTT
TGTATATACAATATTTCTAGTTTGTTAAAGAGAATTAAGAAAATAAATCTCGAAAATAATAAAGGGAAAA
TCAGTTTTTGATATCAAAATTATACATGTCAACGATAATACAAAATATAATACAAACTATAAGATGTTAT
CAGTATTTATTATCATTTAGAATAAATTTTGTGTCGCCCTTAATTGTGAGCGGATAACAATTACGAGCTT
CATGCACAGTGGCGTTGACTCAATATTGGCCATTAGCCATATTATTCATTGGTTATATAGCATAAATCAA
TATTGGCTATTGGCCATTGCATACGTTGTATCTATATCATAATATGTACATTTATATTGGCTCATGTCCA
ATATGACCGCCATGTTGGCATTGATTATTGACTAGTTATTAATAGTAATCAATTACGGGGTCATTAGTTC
ATAGCCCATATATGGAGTTCCGCGTTACATAACTTACGGTAAATGGCCCGCCTGGCTGACCGCCCAACGA
CCCCCGCCCATTGACGTCAATAATGACGTATGTTCCCATAGTAACGCCAATAGGGACTTTCCATTGACGT
CAATGGGTGGAGTATTTACGGTAAACTGCCCACTTGGCAGTACATCAAGTGTATCATATGCCAAGTACGC
CCCCTATTGACGTCAATGACGGTAAATGGCCCGCCTGGCATTATGCCCAGTACATGACCTTATGGGACTT
TCCTACTTGGCAGTACATCTACGTATTAGTCATCGCTATTACCATGGTGATGCGGTTTTGGCAGTACATC
AATGGGCGTGGATAGCGGTTTGACTCACGGGGATTTCCAAGTCTCCACCCCATTGACGTCAATGGGAGTT
TGTTTTGGCACCAAAATCAACGGGACTTTCCAAAATGTCGTAACAACTCCGCCCCATTGACGCAAATGGG
CGGTAGGCGTGTACGGTGGGAGGTCTATATAAGCAGAGCTCGTTTAGTGAACCGTCAGATCGCCTGGAGA
CGCCATCCACGCTGTTTTGACCTCCATAGAAGACACCGGGACCGATCCAGCCTCCGCGGCCGGGAACGGT
GCATTGGAACGCGGATTCCCCGTGCCAAGAGTGACGTAAGTACCGCCTATAGAGTCTATAGGCCCACCCC
CTTGGCTTCGTTAGAACGCGGCTACAATTAATACATAACCTTATGTATCATACACATACGATTTAGGTGA
CACTATAGAATAACATCCACTTTGCCTTTCTCTCCACAGGTGTCCACTCCCAGGTCCAACTGCACCTCGG
TTCTATCGAAAACGCGCCTGCTAGCGCCACCATGAAGACCATCATTGCCCTGAGCTACATCTTCTGCCTG
GTGTTCGCTGCGGCCGCCGCAAGATCTGGATCTGCTCCTCAATCTCCTGGCGCCTCCATCCGGACCTTCA
CACCCTTCTACTTTCTGGTGGAACCCGTGGATACACTGAGCGTGCGGGGAAGCTCTGTGATCCTGAATTG
CAGCGCCTACAGCGAGCCCTCTCCAAAGATCGAGTGGAAGAAGGACGGCACCTTCCTGAACCTGGTGTCC
GACGATAGAAGGCAGCTGCTGCCAGATGGCAGCCTGTTCATCAGCAACGTGGTGCACAGCAAGCACAACA
AGCCCGACGAGGGCTACTATCAGTGTGTGGCCACTGTGGAAAGCCTGGGCACCATCATCAGCAGAACCGC
CAAACTGATTGTGGCCGGACTGCCCAGATTCACCTCTCAGCCTGAGCCTTCTTCTGTGTACGCCGGCAAC
AACGCCATCCTGAACTGCGAAGTGAACGCCGACCTGGTGCCTTTCGTCAGATGGGAGCAGAACAGACAGC
CCCTGCTGCTGGACGACAGAGTGATTAAGCTGCCTAGCGGCATGCTGGTCATCTCCAATGCTACAGAAGG
CGACGGCGGCCTGTACAGATGTGTGGTTGAATCTGGCGGCCCTCCTAAGTACAGCGACGAGGTGGAACTG
AAGGTGCTGCCCGATCCTGAAGTGATCAGCGATCTGGTGTTCCTGAAGCAGCCATCTCCACTCGTCAGAG
TGATCGGCCAGGATGTGGTGCTGCCTTGTGTTGCCTCTGGCCTGCCTACACCTACCATCAAGTGGATGAA
GAACGAGGAAGCCCTGGACACCGAGAGCAGCGAAAGACTGGTTCTGCTTGCCGGCGGAAGCCTGGAAATC
TCCGATGTGACAGAGGACGACGCCGGCACCTATTTCTGTATCGCCGACAACGGCAACGAGACAATTGAGG
CCCAGGCCGAACTGACAGTGCAGGCCCAGCCTGAGTTTCTGAAACAGCCCACCAACATCTACGCCCACGA
GAGCATGGACATCGTGTTCGAGTGTGAAGTGACCGGCAAGCCCACACCTACCGTGAAATGGGTCAAGAAC
GGCGACATGGTCATCCCCAGCGACTACTTCAAGATCGTGAAAGAGCACAATCTGCAGGTCCTGGGACTCG
TGAAGTCCGATGAGGGCTTTTACCAGTGCATTGCCGAGAACGACGTGGGCAATGCTCAAGCCGGCGCTCA
GCTGATCATTCTGGAACATGCCCCTGCCACAACAGGCCCTTTGCCTTCTGCTCCTAGAGATGTGGTGGCC
AGCCTGGTGTCTACCCGGTTTATCAAGCTGACATGGCGGACCCCTGCCAGCGATCCTCATGGCGATAATC
TGACCTACAGCGTGTTCTACACCAAAGAGGGAATCGCCCGCGAGAGAGTGGAAAACACATCTCACCCTGG
CGAGATGCAAGTGACCATCCAGAATCTGATGCCCGCCACCGTGTACATCTTTAGAGTGATGGCCCAGAAC
AAGCACGGCAGCGGAGAATCTAGCGCCCCTCTGAGAGTTGAGACACAGCCTGAAGTTCAGCTGCCCGGAC
CTGCTCCAAATCTGAGAGCCTATGCCGCCTCTCCTACCAGCATCACCGTTACCTGGGAGACACCTGTGTC
CGGCAACGGCGAGATCCAGAACTACAAGCTGTACTACATGGAAAAGGGCACCGACAAAGAACAGGACGTG
GACGTGTCCAGCCACAGCTACACCATCAACGGCCTGAAGAAGTACACCGAGTATAGCTTCAGAGTGGTCG
CCTACAACAAACACGGCCCTGGCGTTAGCACACCTGATGTGGCCGTCAGAACCCTGTCTGATGTGCCATC
TGCCGCTCCTCAGAACCTGAGCCTGGAAGTGCGGAACAGCAAGAGCATCATGATCCACTGGCAGCCTCCA
GCACCAGCCACACAGAATGGCCAGATCACCGGCTACAAGATCCGGTACAGAAAGGCCAGCCGGAAGTCCG
ACGTGACCGAAACACTGGTGTCTGGCACACAGCTGAGCCAGCTGATCGAAGGCCTGGATAGAGGCACCGA
GTACAATTTCAGAGTCGCCGCTCTGACCATCAATGGCACAGGCCCTGCTACAGATTGGCTGTCCGCCGAG
ACATTCGAGAGCGACCTGGATGAGACAAGAGTGCCTGAGGTGCCAAGCTCTCTGCATGTGCGGCCTCTCG
TGACCTCTATCGTGGTGTCTTGGACCCCTCCTGAGAACCAGAATATCGTCGTGCGGGGCTATGCCATCGG
CTACGGAATTGGATCTCCCCACGCACAGACAATCAAGGTGGACTACAAGCAGCGGTACTACACAATCGAG
AATCTGGACCCCAGCAGCCACTACGTGATCACCCTGAAGGCCTTTAACAACGTCGGCGAGGGCATCCCTC
TGTACGAGTCTGCTGTGACCAGACCTCACACCGATACAAGCGAGGTGGACCTGTTCGTGATCAACGCCCC
TTACACACCCGTGCCTGATCCTACACCAATGATGCCTCCAGTGGGCGTGCAGGCCAGCATCCTGTCTCAC
GATACCATCAGAATCACCTGGGCCGACAACAGCCTGCCTAAGCACCAGAAGATCACCGACAGCCGGTACT
ATACCGTGCGCTGGAAAACAAACATCCCCGCCAACACCAAGTACAAGAACGCCAACGCCACCACACTGAG
CTACCTGGTTACAGGCCTGAAGCCTAACACACTGTATGAGTTCAGCGTGATGGTCACCAAGGGCAGAAGA
TCCAGCACCTGGTCTATGACAGCCCACGGCACCACATTCGAGCTGGTGCCTACAAGCCCTCCAAAGGATG
TGACCGTGGTGTCCAAAGAAGGCAAGCCTAAGACCATCATCGTGAATTGGCAGCCACCTAGCGAGGCCAA
CGGCAAGATCACAGGCTATATCATCTACTACAGCACCGACGTGAACGCTGAGATCCACGACTGGGTCATC
GAGCCTGTCGTGGGCAACAGACTGACCCACCAGATCCAAGAGCTGACCCTGGATACCCCGTACTACTTTA
AGATTCAGGCCCGGAACTCCAAAGGCATGGGCCCTATGTCTGAGGCCGTGCAGTTTAGAACCCCTAAGGC
CGACAGCTCCGACAAGATGCCTAATGATCAGGCCAGCGGCAGCGGCGGAAAAGGATCAAGACTTCCTGAT
CTGGGCTCCGATTACAAGCCTCCTATGAGCGGCAGCAATAGCCCTCACGGATCTCCCACCTCTCCACTGG
ACAGCAACATGCTTGGCGCGCCGGAAGATCAAGTTGATCCAAGATTGATTGATGGCAAGGGCGGATCTCT
GGAGGTGCTGTTCCAGGGACCAGGCGGAAGCGGCAATCCCGGCGGCGATCTGGCCCCCCAGATGCTGCGC
GAGCTGCAGGAGACCAATGCCGCCCTGCAGGACGTGCGCGAGCTGCTGCGCCACCGCGTGAAGGAGATCA
CCTTCCTGAAGAACACCGTGATGGAGTGCGACGCCTGCGGTATGCAGCCCTCTAGAGGCTCCGGCTCCAT
CATCCCAGTTGAGGAGGAGAACCCGGACTTCTGGAACCGCGAGGCAGCCGAGGCCCTGGGTGCCGCCAAG
AAGCTGCAGCCTGCACAGACAGCCGCCAAGAACCTCATCATCTTCCTGGGCGATGGGATGGGGGTGTCTA
CGGTGACAGCTGCCAGGATCCTAAAAGGGCAGAAGAAGGACAAACTGGGGCCTGAGATACCCCTGGCCAT
GGACCGCTTCCCATATGTGGCTCTGTCCAAGACATACAATGTAGACAAACATGTGCCAGACAGTGGAGCC
ACAGCCACGGCCTACCTGTGCGGGGTCAAGGGCAACTTCCAGACCATTGGCTTGAGTGCAGCCGCCCGCT
TTAACCAGTGCAACACGACACGCGGCAACGAGGTCATCTCCGTGATGAATCGGGCCAAGAAAGCAGGGAA
GTCAGTGGGAGTGGTAACCACCACACGAGTGCAGCACGCCTCGCCAGCCGGCACCTACGCCCACACGGTG
AACCGCAACTGGTACTCGGACGCCGACGTGCCTGCCTCGGCCCGCCAGGAGGGGTGCCAGGACATCGCTA
CGCAGCTCATCTCCAACATGGACATTGACGTGATCCTAGGTGGAGGCCGAAAGTACATGTTTCGCATGGG
AACCCCAGACCCTGAGTACCCAGATGACTACAGCCAAGGTGGGACCAGGCTGGACGGGAAGAATCTGGTG
CAGGAATGGCTGGCGAAGCGCCAGGGTGCCCGGTATGTGTGGAACCGCACTGAGCTCATGCAGGCTTCCC
TGGACCCGTCTGTGACCCATCTCATGGGTCTCTTTGAGCCTGGAGACATGAAATACGAGATCCACCGAGA
CTCCACACTGGACCCCTCCCTGATGGAGATGACAGAGGCTGCCCTGCGCCTGCTGAGCAGGAACCCCCGC
GGCTTCTTCCTCTTCGTGGAGGGTGGTCGCATCGACCATGGTCATCATGAAAGCAGGGCTTACCGGGCAC
TGACTGAGACGATCATGTTCGACGACGCCATTGAGAGGGCGGGCCAGCTCACCAGCGAGGAGGACACGCT
GAGCCTCGTCACTGCCGACCACTCCCACGTCTTCTCCTTCGGAGGCTACCCCCTGCGAGGGAGCTCCATC
TTCGGGCTGGCCCCTGGCAAGGCCCGGGACAGGAAGGCCTACACGGTCCTCCTATACGGAAACGGTCCAG
GCTATGTGCTCAAGGACGGCGCCCGGCCGGATGTTACCGAGAGCGAGAGCGGGAGCCCCGAGTATCGGCA
GCAGTCAGCAGTGCCCCTGGACGAAGAGACCCACGCAGGCGAGGACGTGGCGGTGTTCGCGCGCGGCCCG
CAGGCGCACCTGGTTCACGGCGTGCAGGAGCAGACCTTCATAGCGCACGTCATGGCCTTCGCCGCCTGCC
TGGAGCCCTACACCGCCTGCGACCTGGCGCCCCCCGCCGGCACCACCGACGCCGCGCACCCGGGTGGCGG
AGGACTGAACGACATCTTCGAGGCTCAGAAAATCGAATGGCACGAACATCACCATCACCATCACCATCAC
CATTAAGGCCGGCCTGTAGTCACTGGCACAACGCGTTACCCGGTAAGCCAATCGGGTATACACGGTCGTC
ATACTGCAGACAGGGTTCTTCTACTTTGCAAGATAGTCTTGAGTAGTAAAATAAATAGATAGAGAAAATC
AGCCTCGACTGTGCCTTCTAGTTGCCAGCCATCTGTTGTTTGCCCCTCCCCCGTGCCTTCCTTGACCCTG
GAAGGTGCCACTCCCACTGTCCTTTCCTAATAAAATGAGGAAATTGCATCACAACACTCAACCCTATCTC
GGTCTATTCTTTTGATTTATAAGGGATTTTGCCGATTTCGGCCTATTGGTTAAAAAATGAGCTGATTTAA
CAAAAATTTAACGCGAATTAATTCTGTGGAATGTGTGTCAGTTAGGGTGTGGAAAGTCCCCAGGCTCCCC
AGCAGGCAGAAGTATGCAAAGCATGCATCTCAATTAGTCAGCAACCAGGTGTGGAAAGTCCCCAGGCTCC
CCAGCAGGCAGAAGTATGCAAAGCATGCATCTCAATTAGTCAGCAACCATAGTCCCGCCCCTAACTCCGC
CCATCCCGCCCCTAACTCCGCCCAGTTCCGCCCATTCTCCGCCCCATGGCTGACTAATTTTTTTTATTTA
TGCAGAGGCCGAGGCCGCCTCTGCCTCTGAGCTATTCCAGAAGTAGTGAGGAGGCTTTTTTGGAGGCCTA
GGCTTTTGCAAAAAGCTCCCGGGAGCTTGTATATCCATTTTCGGATCTGATCAGCACGTGTTGACAATTA
ATCATCGGCATAGTATATCGGCATAGTATAATACGACAAGGTGAGGAACTAAACCATGACCGAGTACAAG
CCCACGGTGCGCCTCGCCACCCGCGACGACGTCCCCAGGGCCGTACGCACCCTCGCCGCCGCGTTCGCCG
ACTACCCCGCCACGCGCCACACCGTCGATCCGGACCGCCACATCGAGCGGGTCACCGAGCTGCAAGAACT
CTTCCTCACGCGCGTCGGGCTCGACATCGGCAAGGTGTGGGTCGCGGACGACGGCGCCGCGGTGGCGGTC
TGGACCACGCCGGAGAGCGTCGAAGCGGGGGCGGTGTTCGCCGAGATCGGCCCGCGCATGGCCGAGTTGA
GCGGTTCCCGGCTGGCCGCGCAGCAACAGATGGAAGGCCTCCTGGCGCCGCACCGGCCCAAGGAGCCCGC
GTGGTTCCTGGCCACCGTCGGCGTCTCGCCCGACCACCAGGGCAAGGGTCTGGGCAGCGCCGTCGTGCTC
CCCGGAGTGGAGGCGGCCGAGCGCGCCGGGGTGCCCGCCTTCCTGGAGACATCCGCGCCCCGCAACCTCC
CCTTCTACGAGCGGCTCGGCTTCACCGTCACCGCCGACGTCGAGGTGCCCGAAGGACCGCGCACCTGGTG
CATGACCCGCAAGCCCGGTGCCTGACACGTGCTACGAGATTTCGATTCCACCGCCGCCTTCTATGAAAGG
TTGGGCTTCGGAATCGTTTTCCGGGACGCCGGCTGGATGATCCTCCAGCGCGGGGATCTCATGCTGGAGT
TCTTCGCCCACCCCAACTTGTTTATTGCAGCTTATAATGGTTACAAATAAAGCAATAGCATCACAAATTT
CACAAATAAAGCATTTTTTTCACTGCATTCTAGTTGTGGTTTGTCCAAACTCATCAATGTATCTTATCAT
GTCTGTATACCGTCGACCTCTAGCTAGAGCTTGGCGTAATCATGGTCATTACCAATGCTTAATCAGTGAG
GCACCTATCTCAGCGATCTGTCTATTTCGTTCATCCATAGTTGCCTGACTCCCCGTCGTGTAGATAACTA
CGATACGGGAGGGCTTACCATCTGGCCCCAGCGCTGCGATGATACCGCGAGAACCACGCTCACCGGCTCC
GGATTTATCAGCAATAAACCAGCCAGCCGGAAGGGCCGAGCGCAGAAGTGGTCCTGCAACTTTATCCGCC
TCCATCCAGTCTATTAATTGTTGCCGGGAAGCTAGAGTAAGTAGTTCGCCAGTTAATAGTTTGCGCAACG
TTGTTGCCATCGCTACAGGCATCGTGGTGTCACGCTCGTCGTTTGGTATGGCTTCATTCAGCTCCGGTTC
CCAACGATCAAGGCGAGTTACATGATCCCCCATGTTGTGCAAAAAAGCGGTTAGCTCCTTCGGTCCTCCG
ATCGTTGTCAGAAGTAAGTTGGCCGCAGTGTTATCACTCATGGTTATGGCAGCACTGCATAATTCTCTTA
CTGTCATGCCATCCGTAAGATGCTTTTCTGTGACTGGTGAGTACTCAACCAAGTCATTCTGAGAATAGTG
TATGCGGCGACCGAGTTGCTCTTGCCCGGCGTCAATACGGGATAATACCGCGCCACATAGCAGAACTTTA
AAAGTGCTCATCATTGGAAAACGTTCTTCGGGGCGAAAACTCTCAAGGATCTTACCGCTGTTGAGATCCA
GTTCGATGTAACCCACTCGTGCACCCAACTGATCTTCAGCATCTTTTACTTTCACCAGCGTTTCTGGGTG
AGCAAAAACAGGAAGGCAAAATGCCGCAAAAAAGGGAATAAGGGCGACACGGAAATGTTGAATACTCATA
TTCTTCCTT
