>Addgene plasmid #157594 | pD649-HAsp-NEO1-COMP5AP-AviTag-9xHis | depositor partial sequence | sequence record 304298 | insert (extracellular domain)
GCAAGATCTGGATCTGCTCCTCAATCTCCTGGCGCCTCCATCCGGACCTTCACACCCTTCTACTTTCTGG
TGGAACCCGTGGATACACTGAGCGTGCGGGGAAGCTCTGTGATCCTGAATTGCAGCGCCTACAGCGAGCC
CTCTCCAAAGATCGAGTGGAAGAAGGACGGCACCTTCCTGAACCTGGTGTCCGACGATAGAAGGCAGCTG
CTGCCAGATGGCAGCCTGTTCATCAGCAACGTGGTGCACAGCAAGCACAACAAGCCCGACGAGGGCTACT
ATCAGTGTGTGGCCACTGTGGAAAGCCTGGGCACCATCATCAGCAGAACCGCCAAACTGATTGTGGCCGG
ACTGCCCAGATTCACCTCTCAGCCTGAGCCTTCTTCTGTGTACGCCGGCAACAACGCCATCCTGAACTGC
GAAGTGAACGCCGACCTGGTGCCTTTCGTCAGATGGGAGCAGAACAGACAGCCCCTGCTGCTGGACGACA
GAGTGATTAAGCTGCCTAGCGGCATGCTGGTCATCTCCAATGCTACAGAAGGCGACGGCGGCCTGTACAG
ATGTGTGGTTGAATCTGGCGGCCCTCCTAAGTACAGCGACGAGGTGGAACTGAAGGTGCTGCCCGATCCT
GAAGTGATCAGCGATCTGGTGTTCCTGAAGCAGCCATCTCCACTCGTCAGAGTGATCGGCCAGGATGTGG
TGCTGCCTTGTGTTGCCTCTGGCCTGCCTACACCTACCATCAAGTGGATGAAGAACGAGGAAGCCCTGGA
CACCGAGAGCAGCGAAAGACTGGTTCTGCTTGCCGGCGGAAGCCTGGAAATCTCCGATGTGACAGAGGAC
GACGCCGGCACCTATTTCTGTATCGCCGACAACGGCAACGAGACAATTGAGGCCCAGGCCGAACTGACAG
TGCAGGCCCAGCCTGAGTTTCTGAAACAGCCCACCAACATCTACGCCCACGAGAGCATGGACATCGTGTT
CGAGTGTGAAGTGACCGGCAAGCCCACACCTACCGTGAAATGGGTCAAGAACGGCGACATGGTCATCCCC
AGCGACTACTTCAAGATCGTGAAAGAGCACAATCTGCAGGTCCTGGGACTCGTGAAGTCCGATGAGGGCT
TTTACCAGTGCATTGCCGAGAACGACGTGGGCAATGCTCAAGCCGGCGCTCAGCTGATCATTCTGGAACA
TGCCCCTGCCACAACAGGCCCTTTGCCTTCTGCTCCTAGAGATGTGGTGGCCAGCCTGGTGTCTACCCGG
TTTATCAAGCTGACATGGCGGACCCCTGCCAGCGATCCTCATGGCGATAATCTGACCTACAGCGTGTTCT
ACACCAAAGAGGGAATCGCCCGCGAGAGAGTGGAAAACACATCTCACCCTGGCGAGATGCAAGTGACCAT
CCAGAATCTGATGCCCGCCACCGTGTACATCTTTAGAGTGATGGCCCAGAACAAGCACGGCAGCGGAGAA
TCTAGCGCCCCTCTGAGAGTTGAGACACAGCCTGAAGTTCAGCTGCCCGGACCTGCTCCAAATCTGAGAG
CCTATGCCGCCTCTCCTACCAGCATCACCGTTACCTGGGAGACACCTGTGTCCGGCAACGGCGAGATCCA
GAACTACAAGCTGTACTACATGGAAAAGGGCACCGACAAAGAACAGGACGTGGACGTGTCCAGCCACAGC
TACACCATCAACGGCCTGAAGAAGTACACCGAGTATAGCTTCAGAGTGGTCGCCTACAACAAACACGGCC
CTGGCGTTAGCACACCTGATGTGGCCGTCAGAACCCTGTCTGATGTGCCATCTGCCGCTCCTCAGAACCT
GAGCCTGGAAGTGCGGAACAGCAAGAGCATCATGATCCACTGGCAGCCTCCAGCACCAGCCACACAGAAT
GGCCAGATCACCGGCTACAAGATCCGGTACAGAAAGGCCAGCCGGAAGTCCGACGTGACCGAAACACTGG
TGTCTGGCACACAGCTGAGCCAGCTGATCGAAGGCCTGGATAGAGGCACCGAGTACAATTTCAGAGTCGC
CGCTCTGACCATCAATGGCACAGGCCCTGCTACAGATTGGCTGTCCGCCGAGACATTCGAGAGCGACCTG
GATGAGACAAGAGTGCCTGAGGTGCCAAGCTCTCTGCATGTGCGGCCTCTCGTGACCTCTATCGTGGTGT
CTTGGACCCCTCCTGAGAACCAGAATATCGTCGTGCGGGGCTATGCCATCGGCTACGGAATTGGATCTCC
CCACGCACAGACAATCAAGGTGGACTACAAGCAGCGGTACTACACAATCGAGAATCTGGACCCCAGCAGC
CACTACGTGATCACCCTGAAGGCCTTTAACAACGTCGGCGAGGGCATCCCTCTGTACGAGTCTGCTGTGA
CCAGACCTCACACCGATACAAGCGAGGTGGACCTGTTCGTGATCAACGCCCCTTACACACCCGTGCCTGA
TCCTACACCAATGATGCCTCCAGTGGGCGTGCAGGCCAGCATCCTGTCTCACGATACCATCAGAATCACC
TGGGCCGACAACAGCCTGCCTAAGCACCAGAAGATCACCGACAGCCGGTACTATACCGTGCGCTGGAAAA
CAAACATCCCCGCCAACACCAAGTACAAGAACGCCAACGCCACCACACTGAGCTACCTGGTTACAGGCCT
GAAGCCTAACACACTGTATGAGTTCAGCGTGATGGTCACCAAGGGCAGAAGATCCAGCACCTGGTCTATG
ACAGCCCACGGCACCACATTCGAGCTGGTGCCTACAAGCCCTCCAAAGGATGTGACCGTGGTGTCCAAAG
AAGGCAAGCCTAAGACCATCATCGTGAATTGGCAGCCACCTAGCGAGGCCAACGGCAAGATCACAGGCTA
TATCATCTACTACAGCACCGACGTGAACGCTGAGATCCACGACTGGGTCATCGAGCCTGTCGTGGGCAAC
AGACTGACCCACCAGATCCAAGAGCTGACCCTGGATACCCCGTACTACTTTAAGATTCAGGCCCGGAACT
CCAAAGGCATGGGCCCTATGTCTGAGGCCGTGCAGTTTAGAACCCCTAAGGCCGACAGCTCCGACAAGAT
GCCTAATGATCAGGCCAGCGGCAGCGGCGGAAAAGGATCAAGACTTCCTGATCTGGGCTCCGATTACAAG
CCTCCTATGAGCGGCAGCAATAGCCCTCACGGATCTCCCACCTCTCCACTGGACAGCAACATGCTT
